Addgene plasmid #219429: pAGT9050
Purpose: PapE Exonuclease fused to linker 4LF2 as N-terminal tag module (AATG_PapE-4*LF2_AGGT)
Depositing lab: Tom Schreiber. Depositing organization: Leibniz Institute of Plant Biochemistry (IPB). Publication: Efficient scar-free knock-ins of several kilobases in plants by engineered CRISPR/Cas endonucleases. Schreiber T, Prange A, Schafer P, Iwen T, Grutzner R, Marillonnet S, Lepage A, Javelle M, Paul W, Tissier A. Mol Plant. 2024 Mar 22:S1674-2052(24)00086-8. doi: 10.1016/j.molp.2024.03.013. PubMed 38520090.
Backbone
  Vector backbone: pAGM3993
  Backbone manufacturer: Sylvestre Marillonnet
  Backbone size w/o insert (bp): 2073
  Total vector size (bp): 4070
  Vector type: MoClo compatible Level 0 module
Growth in bacteria
  Bacterial resistance: Spectinomycin, 50 μg/mL
  Growth temperature: 37°C
  Growth strain: DH5alpha
  Copy number: High Copy
Gene/Insert
  Gene/Insert name: AATG_PapE-4xLF2_AGGT (alt name: PapE-4LF2)
  Species: Synthetic; Papiine 189 alpha Herpes Virus 2
  Insert size (bp): 2005
  Cloning method: Golden Gate
  Sequencing primers: 5′ CCTGTCGGGTTTCGCCACCTC; 3′ GCCGTTACCACCGCTGCGTTC
Terms and licenses: Academic/Nonprofit Terms; Industry Terms: Not Available to Industry
How to cite: pAGT9050 was a gift from Tom Schreiber (Addgene plasmid # 219429 ; http://n2t.net/addgene:219429 ; RRID:Addgene_219429)
