[The description below was written by a language model from this plasmid's Addgene catalogue record and pLannotate feature annotations shown in this document.]
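Description:
pAGT9050 is a MoClo-compatible Level 0 module plasmid built on the small pAGM3993 backbone, intended as a cloning part for Golden Gate assembly rather than as an expression vector in its own right. The 4,070 bp plasmid is maintained at high copy number in E. coli through a ColE1/pUC-type origin and is selected with spectinomycin via an aadA (aminoglycoside adenylyltransferase) gene. The annotated integron Pc promoter fragment and short gentamicin acetyltransferase fragment just upstream of aadA appear to be remnants of the integron-derived resistance cassette, not independent functional markers.

The roughly 2 kb synthetic insert encodes PapE, an exonuclease from papiine alphaherpesvirus 2, fused at its C-terminal end to a linker called 4LF2 (4xLF2). The automated annotation labels this open reading frame by similarity to the alkaline nuclease of human herpesvirus 1; this reflects homology between the herpesviral enzymes, not the actual source species given in the catalogue entry. The match covers only the nuclease portion, and the linker is not annotated separately.

The insert is flanked by AATG and AGGT fusion sites, which define it as an N-terminal tag module. After type IIS restriction digestion, these overhangs let the part be ligated in frame upstream of a coding-sequence module. The module carries no promoter or terminator for its payload; these are supplied by other parts during higher-level assembly. According to the associated publication, the part belongs to a toolkit for engineering CRISPR/Cas endonucleases, in which exonuclease fusions are used to achieve efficient, scar-free knock-ins of several kilobases in plants.
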