Features (pLannotate 1.2.2; 5 found; start..end, strand, type, name):
      2..1819    +  CDS            AN_HHV11: Experimental evidence at protein level: Swiss-Prot protein existence level 1. [Isoform UL12.5]: Degrades host mitochondrial DNA. From Human herpesvirus 1 (strain 17) (HHV-1) (Human herpes simplex virus 1).
   2040..2063    +  promoter       Pc promoter (fragment): intI1 (promoter lies within the coding sequence); class 1 integron promoter
   2239..2295    +  CDS            GmR (fragment): gentamycin acetyltransferase; aacC1; confers resistance to gentamycin
   2306..3093    +  CDS            SmR (fragment): aminoglycoside adenylyltransferase (Murphy, 1985); aadA; confers resistance to spectinomycin and streptomycin
   3434..4022    +  rep_origin     ori: high-copy-number ColE1/pMB1/pBR322/pUC origin of replication
>Addgene plasmid #219429 | pAGT9050 | addgene full sequence | sequence record 436693 | Addgene NGS Result
AATGCAGACTACTACCCCTGTGGATCCTCCATCTTCTCGGTCTGAAAACAAGAGGCCTCCTGCTCCTGCT
GGTGATGAAGGTGCTGGTCCTGGTAGAGGTCTTGTTGATCCTGCTAGACCTCCTAAGAGGCCAAGGCCTG
ATTCTCTTCCTCTTGCTGCTGTGTGTAGACCTGCTACTCCTCCATCACCTGGTAGACCAGAAACTCCTCC
TACTCCTGATCTGCCTTTGTCTCCTAGAGGAACCCATGGTATTGCAGCTCCAGCTGGCGAACCTGAACCT
GGTTCTCCTAGTCTGCTTGAGAACTATGTTCCTCCAGCTCCTGATGCTGGTGACGCTGGTTCTACTCCAG
AGCCTGGTTGGTCTGCTGTTGCTATTCCAGATGCTCTGCCTTCTCATGTGCTGGCTGAGACTTTTGAGAG
GCACCTTTGCGGTCTTTTGAGGGGTGTTAGAAGGCCTTTGGATGTTGAGCCTCTTAGAGCTAGGCTGGGC
TACCTTTTCTCTCTTGCTACTGCTCTTGAAGAGGCTGGCATGGTGGATAGAGGTGTTGGTGGTCATCTTC
TGAGGCTGTCTAGAAGGGCTGCTGCTGCAGATCCTAGACCTCTTATGGCTTTTTTCGAGGCCGCTACTCA
GAACCAGGCTGAATCTCAACTTTGGGGTCTGCTTAGAAGGGGTCTTACTACCGCTTCTACCCTTAAGTGG
GGACCTAGAGGACCTTGCTTTAGCCCTAGATGGCTGAAGAACAACGGTGATCCTAGGCTGGACTTCCAGT
CATCTGCTGTTATGTTCGGTAGGACCAATGAGCCTGCTGCTAGGGCTCTTTTGTTCAGGTATTGCGTTGG
CAGGGCTGATGATAGAGATGCTGAAGGTGATGATGCTGGCAGGCGTTTTGTTTTTTGCGAGCCTGGTGAT
GCTCCTGCAGCTTCTGTTCATGCTTGCGGTGTTCTTGTGGATGCTCACACTGGTATGGTGGGCGCTTCTC
TTGATATTCTTGTGTGCCCTAGAGATAGGCACGGCTGCCTTAATCCTGCTCCAGGTACTCCTCTTAGGTT
CTACGAGGTTAAGTGCCGGGCTAAGTACGCTTTCGATCCTGCTGATGCAGGCGATCCTGTTGTTGCTGCT
CATAGAAGGCTTGTGGCTAGGCGTTCTCCATCTGATTTCAGGGCTTTCTTGCGGTCTATTGCTAGGCCTG
GTGTGAGATACTTTGCTCCTGGAAGAGTTCCTGGTCCTGAGGAAGCTCTTGTTTCTGATCATGCTGTGTG
GGCTGATGCAAGAGCCGGTGATGAGAAGAGAAGGTGCTCTGCTTTGGACAGGGCTCTTGTGGGTCTTAAT
TCTGGTGTGGCTTCCGATGTGCTGCTTTTCGGAGATCCTGATCCAGAGAGAAGGACCGTTTCTCCTTTGG
CTTGGTCATCTGGTGCTCTTGTGCACAGGGAACCTATCTTCGCTAATCCTAGGCACCCGAACTTCAAGCA
GATTCTGGTTCAGGCTTACGTGCTGGCTTCTCATTTTCCTGAATGCCCTCTTCATCCTCACCTCGTGACT
TTCATTGGTAGACATAGGACCCCTGATGAGGAAGGACTTTCTCTGAGACTTGAGGACGCTCCAGCTTCTG
CTCCAGCAGCTGTTAGGGCTGCAGCTGGTGCTTCTATTCTTCCAGATCAGGCTGTTCCTGTGGCTCTGAT
TATTACCCCTGTTAGGGTTGACGCTGCCATCTACGATCTTATCCGTAGGAACTCTAGGCTCGCCTTCGAT
GAGACTCTTGCTAGACTTTGGGCTTCTAGGGCTCCTGCTTCTGATCCTGCCGCTGCTGGCGAAACTTCTT
CGGGTGGAGGTGGTTCTGGTGGAGGTGGATCAGGAGGAGGAGGTTCGGGTGGAGGTGGTTCTGGTGGAGG
TGGATCAGGAGGAGGAGGATCAGGTGGAGGTGGTTCTGGTGGAGGTGGATCAGGAGGAGGAGGTTCAGGT
GGAGGTGGTTCTGGTGGAGGTGGATCAGGAGGAGGAGGATCAGGTTGAGACCACGAAGTGCCGAGGCACG
AACCCAGTGGACATAAGCCTGTTCGGTTCGTAAGCTGTAATGCAAGTAGCGTATGCGCTCACGCAACTGG
TCCAGAACCTTGACCGAACGCAGCGGTGGTAACGGCGCAGTGGCGGTTTTCATGGCTTGTTATGACTGTT
TTTTTGGGGTACAGTCTATGCCTCGGGCATCCAAGCAGCAAGCGCGTTACGCCGTGGGTCGATGTTTGAT
GTTATGGAGCAGCAACGATGTTACGCAGCAGGGCAGTCGCCCTAAAACAAAGTTAAACATCATGGGGGAA
GCGGTGATCGCCGAAGTATCGACTCAACTATCAGAGGTAGTTGGCGTCATCGAGCGCCATCTCGAACCGA
CGTTGCTGGCCGTACATTTGTACGGCTCCGCAGTGGATGGCGGCCTGAAGCCACACAGCGATATTGATTT
GCTGGTTACGGTGACCGTAAGGCTTGATGAAACAACGCGGCGAGCTTTGATCAACGACCTTTTGGAAACT
TCGGCTTCCCCTGGAGAGAGCGAGATTCTCCGCGCTGTAGAAGTCACCATTGTTGTGCACGACGACATCA
TTCCGTGGCGTTATCCAGCTAAGCGCGAACTGCAATTTGGAGAATGGCAGCGCAATGACATTCTTGCAGG
TATCTTCGAGCCAGCCACGATCGACATTGATCTGGCTATCTTGCTGACAAAAGCAAGAGAACATAGCGTT
GCCTTGGTAGGTCCAGCGGCGGAGGAACTCTTTGATCCGGTTCCTGAACAGGATCTATTTGAGGCGCTAA
ATGAAACCTTAACGCTATGGAACTCGCCGCCCGACTGGGCTGGCGATGAGCGAAATGTAGTGCTTACGTT
GTCCCGCATTTGGTACAGCGCAGTAACCGGCAAAATCGCGCCGAAGGATGTCGCTGCCGACTGGGCAATG
GAGCGCCTGCCGGCCCAGTATCAGCCCGTCATACTTGAAGCTAGACAGGCTTATCTTGGACAAGAAGAAG
ATCGCTTGGCCTCGCGCGCAGATCAGTTGGAAGAATTTGTCCATTACGTGAAAGGCGAGATCACCAAGGT
AGTCGGCAAATAATGTCTAGCTAGAAATTCGTTCAAGCCGACGCCGCTTCGCGGCGCGGCTTAACTCAAG
CGTTAGATGCACTAAGCACATAATTGCTCACAGCCAAACTATCAGGTCAAGTCTGCTTTTATTATTTTTA
AGCGTGCATAATAAGCCCTACACAAATTGGGAGATATATCATGCTGTCAGACCAAGTTTACTCATATATA
CTTTAGATTGATTTAAAACTTCATTTTTAATTTAAAAGGATCTAGGTGAAGATCCTTTTTGATAATCTCA
TGACCAAAATCCCTTAACGTGAGTTTTCGTTCCACTGAGCGTCAGACCCCGTAGAAAAGATCAAAGGATC
TTCTTGAGATCCTTTTTTTCTGCGCGTAATCTGCTGCTTGCAAACAAAAAAACCACCGCTACCAGCGGTG
GTTTGTTTGCCGGATCAAGAGCTACCAACTCTTTTTCCGAAGGTAACTGGCTTCAGCAGAGCGCAGATAC
CAAATACTGTTCTTCTAGTGTAGCCGTAGTTAGGCCACCACTTCAAGAACTCTGTAGCACCGCCTACATA
CCTCGCTCTGCTAATCCTGTTACCAGTGGCTGCTGCCAGTGGCGATAAGTCGTGTCTTACCGGGTTGGAC
TCAAGACGATAGTTACCGGATAAGGCGCAGCGGTCGGGCTGAACGGGGGGTTCGTGCACACAGCCCAGCT
TGGAGCGAACGACCTACACCGAACTGAGATACCTACAGCGTGAGCTATGAGAAAGCGCCACGCTTCCCGA
AGGGAGAAAGGCGGACAGGTATCCGGTAAGCGGCAGGGTCGGAACAGGAGAGCGCACGAGGGAGCTTCCA
GGGGGAAACGCCTGGTATCTTTATAGTCCTGTCGGGTTTCGCCACCTCTGACTTGAGCGTCGATTTTTGT
GATGCTCGTCAGGGGGGCGGAGCCTATGGAAAAACGCCAGCAACGCGGCCTTTTTACGGTTCCTGCACTC
TGTGGTCTCA
